>Addgene plasmid #105674 | pCDZ2FE_Pogz_1-1410 | addgene full sequence | sequence record 203198 | Addgene NGS Result
AGGCAAGGCTTGACCGACAATTGCATGAAGAATCTGCTTAGGGTTAGGCGTTTTGCGCTGCTTCGCGATG
TACGGGCCAGATATACGCGTTGACATTGATTATTGACTAGTTATTAATAGTAATCAATTACGGGGTCATT
AGTTCATAGCCCATATATGGAGTTCCGCGTTACATAACTTACGGTAAATGGCCCGCCTGGCTGACCGCCC
AACGACCCCCGCCCATTGACGTCAATAATGACGTATGTTCCCATAGTAACGCCAATAGGGACTTTCCATT
GACGTCAATGGGTGGAGTATTTACGGTAAACTGCCCACTTGGCAGTACATCAAGTGTATCATATGCCAAG
TACGCCCCCTATTGACGTCAATGACGGTAAATGGCCCGCCTGGCATTATGCCCAGTACATGACCTTATGG
GACTTTCCTACTTGGCAGTACATCTACGTATTAGTCATCGCTATTACCATGGTGATGCGGTTTTGGCAGT
ACATCAATGGGCGTGGATAGCGGTTTGACTCACGGGGATTTCCAAGTCTCCACCCCATTGACGTCAATGG
GAGTTTGTTTTGGCACCAAAATCAACGGGACTTTCCAAAATGTCGTAACAACTCCGCCCCATTGACGCAA
ATGGGCGGTAGGCGTGTACGGTGGGAGGTCTATATAAGCAGAGCTCTCTGGCTAACTAGAGAACCCACTG
CTTACTGGCTTATCGAAATTAATACGACTCACTATAGGGAGACCCAAGCTGGCTAGCGCGACGATGGACT
ACAAGGACGACGATGACAAGCTCACTGGTTCTAATGGTGACTACAAGGATGACGATGACAAGGGTGGTAA
TGGATCCATGGCGGACACCGACCTGTTCATGGAATGTGAGGAGGAGGAGTTGGAGCCATGGCAGAAAATC
AGTGATGTCATTGAGGACTCTGTAGTTGAAGATTATAATTCAGTGGATAAAACTACCACAGTTTCTGTGA
GCCAGCAGCCAGTCTCGGCTCCAGTGCCCATCGCTGCCCATGCTTCTGTTGCTGGGCACCTCTCTACATC
CACCACCGTTAGTAGCAGCGGGGCACAGAACAGCGACAGTACAAAGAAGACTCTTGTCACACTAATTGCC
AACAACAATGCTGGCAATCCTTTGGTCCAGCAAGGTGGACAGCCACTCATCCTGACCCAGAATCCAGCCC
CAGGTCTGGGCACAATGGTTACTCAACCAGTATTGAGGCCTGTTCAGGTCATGCAGAATGCCAATCATGT
GACTAGTTCCCCTGTGGCCTCACAACCAATATTTATCACTACGCAGGGATTTCCTGTAAGGAATGTCCGG
CCTGTACAAAATGCAATGAATCAGGTTGGGATTGTGCTGAACGTACAGCAAGGCCAAACGGTTAGACCAA
TTACACTAGTTCCAGCCCCAGGTACCCAGTTTGTTAAGCCGACAGTTGGAGTTCCACAAGTGTTCTCCCA
GATGACCCCTGTGAGGCCAGGCTCCACAATGCCTGTGAGGCCCACCACCAACACCTTCACCACCGTCATC
CCGGCCACTCTTACCATTCGAAGCACCGTCCCACAGTCCCAGTCCCAGCAGACCAAGTCCACTCCCAGCA
CTTCTACCACTCCCACTGCCACACAGCCAACCTCACTGGGGCAACTAGCTGTTCAGTCTCCAGGCCAGTC
AAACCAGACCACGAATCCCAAGCTAGCTCCCTCCTTCCCCTCTCCACCTGCAGTGAGCATTGCCAGCTTT
GTCACTGTGAAGCGACCTGGTGTTACAGGCGAAAATAGCAATGAAGTGGCCAAATTGGTGAATACCCTTA
ACACCATCCCTTCCCTGGGCCAGAGTCCTGGGCCAGTGGTGGTGTCCAACAACAGCTCTGCTCATGGCTC
TCAAAGAACCAGCGGACCTGAGTCTTCAATGAAAGTGACCTCTTCCATCCCAGTATTTGACCTCCAGGAT
GGTGGACGGAAAATATGTCCACGATGTAATGCTCAATTTCGTGTTACTGAAGCTTTGAGAGGTCACATGT
GTTACTGTTGCCCAGAAATGGTTGAATACCAGAAGAAAGGAAAGTCCCTGGATTCAGAACCCAGTGTCCC
ATCAGCAGCAAAGCCCCCATCCCCTGAGAAAACAGCTCCTGTTGCTTCCACACCCTCTTCTACACCTATT
CCTGCTCTGTCACCGCCTACCAAAGTACCAGAACCAAATGAGAACGTGGGCGATGCCGTCCAGACCAAAC
TCATTATGCTTGTAGATGACTTCTACTATGGACGGGATGGTGGCAAAGTAGCCCAGCTCACAAATTTCCC
TAAGGTCGCCACATCTTTCCGATGCCCACATTGTACCAAAAGGCTAAAAAACAATATTCGATTCATGAAC
CATATGAAACACCACGTAGAACTCGATCAGCAGAACGGTGAGGTAGATGGTCATACTATCTGCCAGCACT
GTTACCGCCAGTTTTCCACTCCCTTCCAGCTTCAGTGCCACTTGGAAAATGTTCATAGTCCCTATGAATC
TACTACCAAGTGCAAGATCTGTGAATGGGCGTTTGAAAGTGAGCCACTATTTCTCCAGCATATGAAGGAT
ACTCATAAGCCTGGAGAGATGCCTTATGTTTGCCAGGTGTGTCAATATCGCTCCTCACTCTACTCTGAGG
TAGATGTCCATTTTCGGATGATCCATGAGGATACCCGGCATCTGCTCTGCCCTTATTGCCTGAAGGTCTT
CAAAAATGGCAATGCATTCCAACAGCATTACATGAGGCACCAGAAGAGAAATGTTTATCACTGCAACAAA
TGCCGGCTGCAGTTTCTCTTTGCCAAGGACAAAATTGAACACAAGCTTCAACACCATAAAACCTTCCGTA
AACCCAAGCAGCTGGAGGGCTTGAAACCAGGCACCAAGGTGACAATCCGGGCTTCCCGAGGGCAGCCACG
AACTGTTCCTGTATCCTCTAATGATACACCTCCCAGCGCCTTGCAGGAGGCAGCACCGCTGACCTCCTCA
ATGGACCCTCTGCCTGTCTTCCTTTATCCCCCTGTCCAGCGCAGCATCCAGAAGAGAGCTGTTAGGAAAA
TGAGTGTCATGGGCCGGCAGACATGCCTGGAGTGCAGCTTCGAGATCCCAGACTTCCCTAATCATTTCCC
TACTTACGTACACTGCTCTCTGTGTCGCTATAGCACCTGCTGTTCTCGAGCTTATGCCAACCACATGATC
AACAATCATGTTCCACGGAAGAGCCCCAAGTATTTGGCTTTGTTTAAAAATTCTGTGAGTGGAATCAAGC
TGGCCTGCACTTCATGTACCTTTGTTACCTCTGTGGGCGATGCTATGGCCAAGCATTTGGTATTCAACCC
CTCTCACAGATCCAGCAGCATCCTGCCACGGGGACTCACTTGGATAGCTCACTCAAGGCATGGCCAGACT
CGTGACCGAGTGCATGACCGGAACGTGAAGAATATGTACCCTCCTCCTTCCTTCCCCACTAACAAAGCTG
CCACTGTGAAATCTGCGGGGGCCACCCCAGCTGAGCCTGAAGAGCTACTAACTCCCTTAGCCCCAGCACT
CCCATCACCAGCCTCAACTGCAACCCCACCACCAACCCCCACTCACCCGCAGGCTTTAGCCCTTCCACCG
CTGGCTACAGAGGGAGCCGAATGTCTGAATGTTGATGATCAGGATGAAGGGAGCCCAGTCACCCAAGAAC
CTGAGCTAGCATCAGGTGGTGGTGGTAGTGGTGGAGTTGGCAAAAAGGAGCAGCTGTCTGTGAAGAAGCT
TCGAGTAGTACTGTTTGCTCTATGCTGCAATACAGAACAGGCAGCTGAACACTTCCGAAATCCCCAGCGA
CGTATTCGCCGTTGGCTTCGACGTTTCCAGGCCTCCCAGGGGGAGAATCTAGAGGGCAAATATCTGAGCT
TTGAGGCAGAAGAGAAACTGGCTGAGTGGGTGCTAACCCAGCGCGAACAACAGCTACCTGTAAATGAGGA
GACCTTGTTCCAGAAGGCCACCAAAATAGGACGTTCTTTGGAAGGGGGGTTTAAGATCTCCTATGAGTGG
GCTGTGCGTTTCATGCTGCGGCACCACCTGACTCCCCATGCCCGGCGAGCTGTGGCCCACACCCTACCTA
AGGATGTAGCAGAGAATGCAGGACTCTTCATTGATTTTGTACAACGGCAGATTCACAACCAGGACTTACC
CTTGTCTATGATTGTGGCTATTGATGAGATCTCTTTGTTCCTGGATACAGAGGTGCTGAGCAGTGATGAT
CGAAAGGAGAATGCCCTGCAGACAGTGGGCACAGGGGAACCTTGGTGTGATGTAGTCCTAGCCATTCTGG
CAGATGGCACTGTCCTTCCCACCCTGGTTTTCTACAGAGGGCAGATGGATCAGCCTGCTAACATGCCAGA
CTCCATATTGCTAGAGGCAAAGGAGAGTGGCTACAGTGATGACGAGATCATGGAGCTGTGGTCAACTCGA
GTGTGGCAGAAGCACACAGCTTGCCAGCGTAGCAAAGGCATGCTTGTGATGGACTGTCATCGCACTCACT
TGTCAGAAGAGGTACTGGCTATGCTTAGTGCCTCTAGCACTTTGCCTGCAGTGGTCCCAGCAGGCTGTAG
CTCCAAAATTCAGCCATTAGATGTATGCATCAAAAGAACTGTCAAGAACTTCCTGCATAAAAAATGGAAG
GAACAGGCTCGGGAAATGGCAGATACTGCATGTGATTCTGATGTCCTGCTTCAGCTGGTGCTTGTCTGGC
TGGGTGAAGTGCTAGGTGTCATTGGGGACTGTCCAGAGCTAGTTCAGCGCTCCTTCCTGGTGGCTAGTGT
TCTGCCTGGCCCCGATGGCAACATTAACTCACCTACAAGAAATGCTGACATGCAGGAGGAGCTAATTGCC
TCCCTAGAGGAGCAACTGAAGCTGAGTGGGGAACATTCTGAGTCTTCCACTCCACGACCCAGATCATCTC
CTGAAGAGACAATTGAGCCTGAAAGTCTTCACCAGCTCTTTGAGGGTGAAAGTGAGACCGAGTCTTTCTA
TGGCTTTGAAGAAGCTGACCTAGATCTGATGGAGATTTGAGCGGCCGCTCGAGTCTAGAGGGCCCGTTTA
AACCCGCTGATCAGCCTCGACTGTGCCTTCTAGTTGCCAGCCATCTGTTGTTTGCCCCTCCCCCGTGCCT
TCCTTGACCCTGGAAGGTGCCACTCCCACTGTCCTTTCCTAATAAAATGAGGAAATTGCATCGCATTGTC
TGAGTAGGTGTCATTCTATTCTGGGGGGTGGGGTGGGGCAGGACAGCAAGGGGGAGGATTGGGAAGACAA
TAGCAGGCATGCTGGGGATGCGGTGGGCTCTATGGCTTCTGAGGCGGAAAGAACCAGCTGGGGCTCTAGG
GGGTATCCCC
[124 nt withheld, positions 5401-5524]
C
[91 nt withheld, positions 5526-5616]
A
[49 nt withheld, positions 5618-5666]
CCTTTGACGTTGGAGTCCACGTTCTTT
[37 nt withheld, positions 5694-5730]
ACCCTATCTCGGTCTATTCTTTTGATTTATAAGGGATTTTGCCGATTTCGGCCTATTGGTTAAAAAATGA
GCTGATTTAACAAAAATTTAACGCGAATTAATTCTGTGGAATGTGTGTCAGTTAGGGTGTGGAAAGTCCC
CAGGCTCCCCAGCAGGCAGAAGTATGCAAAGCATGCATCTCAATTAGTCAGCAACCAGGTGTGGAAAGTC
CCCAGGCTCCCCAGCAGGCAGAAGTATGCAAAGCATGCATCTCAATTAGTCAGCAACCATAGTCCCGCCC
CTAACTCCGCCCATCCCGCCCCTAACTCCGCCCAGTTCCGCCCATTCTCCGCCCCATGGCTGACTAATTT
TTTTTATTTATGCAGAGGCCGAGACCGCCTCTGCCTCTGAGCTATTCCAGAAGTAGTGAGGAGGCTTTTT
TGGAGGCCTAGGCTTTTGCAAAAAGCTCCCGGGAGCTTGTATATCCATTTTCGGATCTGATCAGCACGTG
TTGACAATTAATCATCGGCATAGTATATCGGCATAGTATAATACGACAAGGTGAGGAACTAAACCATGGC
CAAGTTGACCAGTGCCGTTCCGGTGCTCACCGCGCGCGACGTCGCCGGAGCGGTCGAGTTCTGGACCGAC
CGGCTCGGGTTCTCCCGGGACTTCGTGGAGGACGACTTCGCCGGTGTGGTCCGGGACGACGTGACCCTGT
TCATCAGCGCGGTCCAGGACCAGGTGGTGCCGGACAACACCCTGGCCTGGGTGTGGGTGCGCGGCCTGGA
CGAGCTGTACGCCGAGTGGTCGGAGGTCGTGTCCACGAACTTCCGGGACGCCTCCGGGCCGGCCATGACC
GAGATCGGCGAGCAGCCGTGGGGGCGGGAGTTCGCCCTGCGCGACCCGGCCGGCAACTGCGTGCACTTCG
TGGCCGAGGAGCAGGACTGACACGTGCTACGAGATTTCGATTCCACCGCCGCCTTCTATGAAAGGTTGGG
CTTCGGAATCGTTTTCCGGGACGCCGGCTGGATGATCCTCCAGCGCGGGGATCTCATGCTGGAGTTCTTC
GCCCACCCCAACTTGTTTATTGCAGCTTATAATGGTTACAAATAAAGCAATAGCATCACAAATTTCACAA
ATAAAGCATTTTTTTCACTGCATTCTAGTTGTGGTTTGTCCAAACTCATCAATGTATCTTATCATGTCTG
TATACCGTCGACCTCTAGCTAGAGCTTGGCGTAATCATGGTCATAGCTGTTTCCTGTGTGAAATTGTTAT
CCGCTCACAATTCCACACAACATACGAGCCGGAAGCATAAAGTGTAAAGCCTGGGGTGCCTAATGAGTGA
GCTAACTCACATTAATTGCGTTGCGCTCACTGCCCGCTTTCCAGTCGGGAAACCTGTCGTGCCAGCTGCA
TTAATGAATCGGCCAACGCGCGGGGAGAGGCGGTTTGCGTATTGGGCGCTCTTCCGCTTCCTCGCTCACT
GACTCGCTGCGCTCGGTCGTTCGGCTGCGGCGAGCGGTATCAGCTCACTCAAAGGCGGTAATACGGTTAT
CCACAGAATCAGGGGATAACGCAGGAAAGAACATGTGAGCAAAAGGCCAGCAAAAGGCCAGGAACCGTAA
AAAGGCCGCGTTGCTGGCGTTTTTCCATAGGCTCCGCCCCCCTGACGAGCATCACAAAAATCGACGCTCA
AGTCAGAGGTGGCGAAACCCGACAGGACTATAAAGATACCAGGCGTTTCCCCCTGGAAGCTCCCTCGTGC
GCTCTCCTGTTCCGACCCTGCCGCTTACCGGATACCTGTCCGCCTTTCTCCCTTCGGGAAGCGTGGCGCT
TTCTCATAGCTCACGCTGTAGGTATCTCAGTTCGGTGTAGGTCGTTCGCTCCAAGCTGGGCTGTGTGCAC
GAACCCCCCGTTCAGCCCGACCGCTGCGCCTTATCCGGTAACTATCGTCTTGAGTCCAACCCGGTAAGAC
ACGACTTATCGCCACTGGCAGCAGCCACTGGTAACAGGATTAGCAGAGCGAGGTATGTAGGCGGTGCTAC
AGAGTTCTTGAAGTGGTGGCCTAACTACGGCTACACTAGAAGAACAGTATTTGGTATCTGCGCTCTGCTG
AAGCCAGTTACCTTCGGAAAAAGAGTTGGTAGCTCTTGATCCGGCAAACAAACCACCGCTGGTAGCGGTG
GTTTTTTTGTTTGCAAGCAGCAGATTACGCGCAGAAAAAAAGGATCTCAAGAAGATCCTTTGATCTTTTC
TACGGGGTCTGACGCTCAGTGGAACGAAAACTCACGTTAAGGGATTTTGGTCATGAGATTATCAAAAAGG
ATCTTCACCTAGATCCTTTTAAATTAAAAATGAAGTTTTAAATCAATCTAAAGTATATATGAGTAAACTT
GGTCTGACAGTTACCAATGCTTAATCAGTGAGGCACCTATCTCAGCGATCTGTCTATTTCGTTCATCCAT
AGTTGCCTGACTCCCCGTCGTGTAGATAACTACGATACGGGAGGGCTTACCATCTGGCCCCAGTGCTGCA
ATGATACCGCGAGACCCACGCTCACCGGCTCCAGATTTATCAGCAATAAACCAGCCAGCCGGAAGGGCCG
AGCGCAGAAGTGGTCCTGCAACTTTATCCGCCTCCATCCAGTCTATTAATTGTTGCCGGGAAGCTAGAGT
AAGTAGTTCGCCAGTTAATAGTTTGCGCAACGTTGTTGCCATTGCTACAGGCATCGTGGTGTCACGCTCG
TCGTTTGGTATGGCTTCATTCAGCTCCGGTTCCCAACGATCAAGGCGAGTTACATGATCCCCCATGTTGT
GCAAAAAAGCGGTTAGCTCCTTCGGTCCTCCGATCGTTGTCAGAAGTAAGTTGGCCGCAGTGTTATCACT
CATGGTTATGGCAGCACTGCATAATTCTCTTACTGTCATGCCATCCGTAAGATGCTTTTCTGTGACTGGT
GAGTACTCAACCAAGTCATTCTGAGAATAGTGTATGCGGCGACCGAGTTGCTCTTGCCCGGCGTCAATAC
GGGATAATACCGCGCCACATAGCAGAACTTTAAAAGTGCTCATCATTGGAAAACGTTCTTCGGGGCGAAA
ACTCTCAAGGATCTTACCGCTGTTGAGATCCAGTTCGATGTAACCCACTCGTGCACCCAACTGATCTTCA
GCATCTTTTACTTTCACCAGCGTTTCTGGGTGAGCAAAAACAGGAAGGCAAAATGCCGCAAAAAAGGGAA
TAAGGGCGACACGGAAATGTTGAATACTCATACTCTTCCTTTTTCAATATTATTGAAGCATTTATCAGGG
TTATTGTCTCATGAGCGGATACATATTTGAATGTATTTAGAAAAATAAACAAATAGGGGTTCCGCGCACA
TTTCCCCGAAAAGTGCCACCTGACGTCGACGGATCGGGAGATCTCCCGATCCCCTATGGTGCACTCTCAG
TACAATCTGCTCTGATGCCGCATAGTTAAGCCAGTATCTGCTCCCTGCTTGTGTGTTGGAGGTCGCTGAG
TAGTGCGCGAGCAAAATTTAAGCTACAACA
Features (pLannotate 1.2.2; 23 found; start..end, strand, type, name):
     92..471     +  enhancer       CMV enhancer: human cytomegalovirus immediate early enhancer
    472..675     +  promoter       CMV promoter: human cytomegalovirus (CMV) immediate early promoter
    671..704     +  LTR            5' LTR (truncated) (fragment): truncated 5' long terminal repeat (LTR) from HIV-1
    720..738     +  promoter       T7 promoter: promoter for bacteriophage T7 RNA polymerase
    770..790     +  CDS            FLAG (fragment): FLAG® epitope tag, followed by an enterokinase cleavage site
    812..832     +  CDS            FLAG (fragment): FLAG® epitope tag, followed by an enterokinase cleavage site
    848..5077    +  CDS            POGZ: POGZ_HUMAN - Also known as KIAA0461, SUHW5, ZNF280E, ZNF635. Experimental evidence at protein level: Swiss-Prot protein existence level 1. Plays a role in mitotic cell cycle progression and is involved in kinetochore assembly and mitotic sister chromatid cohesion. Probably through its association with CBX5 plays a role in mitotic chromosome segregation by regulating aurora kinase B/AURKB activation and AURKB and CBX5 dissociation from chromosome arms. From Homo sapiens (Human).
   5131..5355    +  polyA_signal   bGH poly(A) signal: bovine growth hormone polyadenylation signal
   5359..5380    +  promoter       SV40 promoter (fragment): SV40 enhancer and early promoter
   5401..5829    +  rep_origin     f1 ori (sequence partly withheld): f1 bacteriophage origin of replication; arrow indicates direction of (+) strand synthesis
   5843..6172    +  promoter       SV40 promoter: SV40 enhancer and early promoter
   6220..6267    +  promoter       EM7 promoter: synthetic bacterial promoter&nbsp
   6286..6660    +  CDS            BleoR: antibiotic-binding protein; Sh ble from Streptoalloteichus hindustanus; confers resistance to bleomycin, phleomycin, and Zeocin™
   6670..6795    +  CDS            ble (fragment): BLE_KLEPN - Experimental evidence at protein level: Swiss-Prot protein existence level 1. Binding protein with a strong affinity to the bleomycin family of antibiotics. Binds to CL990; an antimitotic-antibiotic compound. From Klebsiella pneumoniae.
   6790..6911    +  polyA_signal   SV40 poly(A) signal: SV40 polyadenylation signal
   6984..7000    -  protein_bind   lac operator: The lac repressor binds to the lac operator to inhibit transcription in E. coli. This inhibition can be relieved by adding lactose or isopropyl-β-D-thiogalactopyranoside (IPTG). lac repressor encoded by lacI
   7008..7038    -  promoter       lac promoter: promoter for the E. coli lac operon
   7053..7074    -  protein_bind   CAP binding site: CAP binding activates transcription in the presence of cAMP. E. coli catabolite activator protein
   7087..7179    -  CDS            lacI (fragment): lac repressor; lacI; The lac repressor binds to the lac operator to inhibit transcription in E. coli. This inhibition can be relieved by adding lactose or isopropyl-β-D-thiogalactopyranoside (IPTG).
   7362..7950    -  rep_origin     ori: high-copy-number ColE1/pMB1/pBR322/pUC origin of replication
   8121..8981    -  CDS            AmpR: β-lactamase; bla; confers resistance to ampicillin, carbenicillin, and related antibiotics
   8982..9086    -  promoter       AmpR promoter: bla
   9145..9197    -  misc_feature   bom (fragment): basis of mobility region from pBR322
