[The description below was written by a language model from this plasmid's Addgene catalogue record and pLannotate feature annotations shown in this document.]
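Description:
pCDZ2FE_Pogz_1-1410 is a mammalian expression plasmid of about 9.3 kb, built on a Flag-modified pcDNA3-zeo backbone, that produces full-length human POGZ (residues 1–1410, as the name indicates) with two N-terminal FLAG epitopes supplied by the vector. It is maintained in E. coli through a high-copy ColE1/pUC-type origin with ampicillin selection from the β-lactamase gene. An f1 origin is also present, a standard backbone element that allows single-stranded DNA production.

The expression cassette is driven by the human cytomegalovirus immediate-early enhancer and promoter, followed by a T7 promoter that could support in vitro transcription. Next come the two FLAG tags and the roughly 4.2 kb POGZ open reading frame, cloned between BamHI and NotI, and the cassette ends in the bovine growth hormone polyadenylation signal. A separate cassette places the Sh ble gene under both the SV40 early promoter and the bacterial EM7 promoter, with an SV40 poly(A) signal. This confers Zeocin resistance for selecting stably transfected mammalian cells. Several small annotated fragments (a short HIV-1 LTR match next to the CMV promoter, lac promoter/operator and lacI pieces, a second ble fragment, and a bom remnant) look like backbone remnants or annotation matches rather than functional parts of the design.

POGZ is a zinc-finger protein annotated as acting in mitotic progression, kinetochore assembly and sister chromatid cohesion, probably through its association with CBX5 and its regulation of Aurora B. The record states only that the plasmid expresses Flag-tagged POGZ. The tag would allow the protein to be detected or immunoprecipitated with anti-FLAG reagents after transient or stable transfection.
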