Addgene plasmid #105674: pCDZ2FE_Pogz_1-1410
Purpose: Expresses Flag-tagged full-length human POGZ protein
Depositing lab: Thanos Halazonetis. Depositing organization: University of Geneva.
Backbone
  Vector backbone: pCDNA3zeo Flag
  Vector type: Mammalian Expression
  Selectable markers: Zeocin
Growth in bacteria
  Bacterial resistance: Ampicillin, 100 μg/mL
  Growth temperature: 37°C
  Growth strain: DH5alpha
  Copy number: High Copy
Gene/Insert
  Gene/Insert name: POGZ
  Species: H. sapiens (human)
  Insert size (bp): 4229
  Entrez Gene: POGZ (a.k.a. MRD37, WHSUS, ZNF280E, ZNF635, ZNF635m)
  Tag / fusion protein: 2X Flag tag (N terminal on backbone)
  Cloning method: Restriction Enzyme; 5′ cloning site BamHI (unknown if destroyed); 3′ cloning site NotI (unknown if destroyed)
  Sequencing primers: 5′ CGTGTACGGTGGGAGGTC; 3′ AGGAAAGGACAGTGG
Terms and licenses: Academic/Nonprofit Terms; Industry Terms: Not Available to Industry
How to cite: pCDZ2FE_Pogz_1-1410 was a gift from Thanos Halazonetis (Addgene plasmid # 105674 ; http://n2t.net/addgene:105674 ; RRID:Addgene_105674)
