>Addgene plasmid #105674 | pCDZ2FE_Pogz_1-1410 | depositor partial sequence | sequence record 200114 | Covers part of the vector and full insert
ACAACTCCGCCCCATTGACGCAAATGGGCGGTAGGCGTGTACGGTGGGAGGTCTATATAAGCAGAGCTCT
CTGGCTAACTAGAGAACCCACTGCTTACTGGCTTATCGAAATTAATACGACTCACTATAGGGAGACCCAA
GCTGGCTAGCGCGACGATGGACTACAAGGACGACGATGACAAGCTCACTGGTTCTAATGGTGACTACAAG
GATGACGATGACAAGGGTGGTAATGGATCCATGGCGGACACCGACCTGTTCATGGAATGTGAGGAGGAGG
AGTTGGAGCCATGGCAGAAAATCAGTGATGTCATTGAGGACTCTGTAGTTGAAGATTATAATTCAGTGGA
TAAAACTACCACAGTTTCTGTGAGCCAGCAGCCAGTCTCGGCTCCAGTGCCCATCGCTGCCCATGCTTCT
GTTGCTGGGCACCTCTCTACATCCACCACCGTTAGTAGCAGCGGGGCACAGAACAGCGACAGTACAAAGA
AGACTCTTGTCACACTAATTGCCAACAACAATGCTGGCAATCCTTTGGTCCAGCAAGGTGGACAGCCACT
CATCCTGACCCAGAATCCAGCCCCAGGTCTGGGCACAATGGTTACTCAACCAGTATTGAGGCCTGTTCAG
GTCATGCAGAATGCCAATCATGTGACTAGTTCCCCTGTGGCCTCACAACCAATATTTATCACTACGCAGG
GATTTCCTGTAAGGAATGTCCGGCCTGTACAAAATGCAATGAATCAGGTTGGGATTGTGCTGAACGTACA
GCAAGGCCAAACGGTTAGACCAATTACACTAGTTCCAGCCCCAGGTACCCAGTTTGTTAAGCCGACAGTT
GGAGTTCCACAAGTGTTCTCCCAGATGACCCCTGTGAGGCCAGGCTCCACAATGCCTGTGAGGCCCACCA
CCAACACCTTCACCACCGTCATCCCGGCCACTCTTACCATTCGAAGCACCGTCCCACAGTCCCAGTCCCA
GCAGACCAAGTCCACTCCCAGCACTTCTACCACTCCCACTGCCACACAGCCAACCTCACTGGGGCAACTA
GCTGTTCAGTCTCCAGGCCAGTCAAACCAGACCACGAATCCCAAGCTAGCTCCCTCCTTCCCCTCTCCAC
CTGCAGTGAGCATTGCCAGCTTTGTCACTGTGAAGCGACCTGGTGTTACAGGCGAAAATAGCAATGAAGT
GGCCAAATTGGTGAATACCCTTAACACCATCCCTTCCCTGGGCCAGAGTCCTGGGCCAGTGGTGGTGTCC
AACAACAGCTCTGCTCATGGCTCTCAAAGAACCAGCGGACCTGAGTCTTCAATGAAAGTGACCTCTTCCA
TCCCAGTATTTGACCTCCAGGATGGTGGACGGAAAATATGTCCACGATGTAATGCTCAATTTCGTGTTAC
TGAAGCTTTGAGAGGTCACATGTGTTACTGTTGCCCAGAAATGGTTGAATACCAGAAGAAAGGAAAGTCC
CTGGATTCAGAACCCAGTGTCCCATCAGCAGCAAAGCCCCCATCCCCTGAGAAAACAGCTCCTGTTGCTT
CCACACCCTCTTCTACACCTATTCCTGCTCTGTCACCGCCTACCAAAGTACCAGAACCAAATGAGAACGT
GGGCGATGCCGTCCAGACCAAACTCATTATGCTTGTAGATGACTTCTACTATGGACGGGATGGTGGCAAA
GTAGCCCAGCTCACAAATTTCCCTAAGGTCGCCACATCTTTCCGATGCCCACATTGTACCAAAAGGCTAA
AAAACAATATTCGATTCATGAACCATATGAAACACCACGTAGAACTCGATCAGCAGAACGGTGAGGTAGA
TGGTCACACTATCTGCCAGCACTGTTACCGCCAGTTTTCCACTCCCTTCCAGCTTCAGTGCCACTTGGAA
AATGTTCATAGTCCCTATGAATCTACTACCAAGTGCAAGATCTGTGAATGGGCGTTTGAAAGTGAGCCAC
TATTTCTCCAGCATATGAAGGATACTCATAAGCCTGGAGAGATGCCTTATGTTTGCCAGGTGTGTCAATA
TCGCTCCTCACTCTACTCTGAGGTAGATGTCCATTTTCGGATGATCCATGAGGATACCCGGCATCTGCTC
TGCCCTTATTGCCTGAAGGTCTTCAAAAATGGCAATGCATTCCAACAGCATTACATGAGGCACCAGAAGA
GAAATGTTTATCACTGCAACAAATGCCGGCTGCAGTTTCTCTTTGCCAAGGACAAAATTGAACACAAGCT
TCAACACCATAAAACCTTCCGTAAACCCAAGCAGCTGGAGGGCTTGAAACCAGGCACCAAGGTGACAATC
CGGGCTTCCCGAGGGCAGCCACGAACTGTTCCTGTATCCTCTAATGATACACCTCCCAGCGCCTTGCAGG
AGGCAGCACCGCTGACCTCCTCAATGGACCCTCTGCCTGTCTTCCTTTATCCCCCTGTCCAGCGCAGCAT
CCAGAAGAGAGCTGTTAGGAAAATGAGTGTCATGGGCCGGCAGACATGCCTGGAGTGCAGCTTCGAGATC
CCAGACTTCCCTAATCATTTCCCTACTTACGTACACTGCTCTCTGTGTCGCTATAGCACCTGCTGTTCTC
GAGCTTATGCCAACCACATGATCAACAATCATGTTCCACGGAAGAGCCCCAAGTATTTGGCTTTGTTTAA
AAATTCTGTGAGTGGAATCAAGCTGGCCTGCACTTCATGTACCTTTGTTACCTCTGTGGGCGATGCTATG
GCCAAGCATTTGGTATTCAACCCCTCTCACAGATCCAGCAGCATCCTGCCACGGGGACTCACTTGGATAG
CTCACTCAAGGCATGGCCAGACTCGTGACCGAGTGCATGACCGGAACGTGAAGAATATGTACCCTCCTCC
TTCCTTCCCCACTAACAAAGCTGCCACTGTGAAATCTGCGGGGGCCACCCCAGCTGAGCCTGAAGAGCTA
CTAACTCCCTTAGCCCCAGCACTCCCATCACCAGCCTCAACTGCAACCCCACCACCAACCCCCACTCACC
CGCAGGCTTTAGCCCTTCCACCGCTGGCTACAGAGGGAGCCGAATGTCTGAATGTTGATGATCAGGATGA
AGGGAGCCCAGTCACCCAAGAACCTGAGCTAGCATCAGGTGGTGGTGGTAGTGGTGGAGTTGGCAAAAAG
GAGCAGCTGTCTGTGAAGAAGCTTCGAGTAGTACTGTTTGCTCTATGCTGCAATACAGAACAGGCAGCTG
AACACTTCCGAAATCCCCAGCGACGTATTCGCCGTTGGCTTCGACGTTTCCAGGCCTCCCAGGGGGAGAA
TCTAGAGGGCAAATATCTGAGCTTTGAGGCAGAAGAGAAACTGGCTGAGTGGGTGCTAACCCAGCGCGAA
CAACAGCTACCTGTAAATGAGGAGACCTTGTTCCAGAAGGCCACCAAAATAGGACGTTCTTTGGAAGGGG
GGTTTAAGATCTCCTATGAGTGGGCTGTGCGTTTCATGCTGCGGCACCACCTGACTCCCCATGCCCGGCG
AGCTGTGGCCCACACCCTACCTAAGGATGTAGCAGAGAATGCAGGACTCTTCATTGATTTTGTACAACGG
CAGATTCACAACCAGGACTTACCCTTGTCTATGATTGTGGCTATTGATGAGATCTCTTTGTTCCTGGATA
CAGAGGTGCTGAGCAGTGATGATCGAAAGGAGAATGCCCTGCAGACAGTGGGCACAGGGGAACCTTGGTG
TGATGTAGTCCTAGCCATTCTGGCAGATGGCACTGTCCTTCCCACCCTGGTTTTCTACAGAGGGCAGATG
GATCAGCCTGCTAACATGCCAGACTCCATATTGCTAGAGGCAAAGGAGAGTGGCTACAGTGATGACGAGA
TCATGGAGCTGTGGTCAACTCGAGTGTGGCAGAAGCACACAGCTTGCCAGCGCAGCAAAGGCATGCTTGT
GATGGACTGTCATCGCACTCACTTGTCAGAAGAGGTACTGGCTATGCTTAGTGCCTCTAGCACTTTGCCT
GCAGTGGTCCCAGCAGGCTGTAGCTCCAAAATTCAGCCATTAGATGTATGCATCAAAAGAACTGTCAAGA
ACTTCCTGCATAAAAAATGGAAGGAACAGGCTCGGGAAATGGCAGATACTGCATGTGATTCTGATGTCCT
GCTTCAGCTGGTGCTTGTCTGGCTGGGTGAAGTGCTAGGTGTCATTGGGGACTGTCCAGAGCTAGTTCAG
CGCTCCTTCCTGGTGGCTAGTGTTCTGCCTGGCCCCGATGGCAACATTAACTCACCTACAAGAAATGCTG
ACATGCAGGAGGAGCTAATTGCCTCCCTAGAGGAGCAACTGAAGCTGAGTGGGGAACATTCTGAGTCTTC
CACTCCACGACCCAGATCATCTCCTGAAGAGACAATTGAGCCTGAAAGTCTTCACCAGCTCTTTGAGGGT
GAAAGTGAGACCGAGTCTTTCTATGGCTTTGAAGAAGCTGACCTAGATCTGATGGAGATTTGAGCGGCCG
CTCGAGTCTAGAGGGCCCGTTTAAACCCGCTGATCAGCCTCGACTGTGCCTTCTAGTTGCCAGCCATCTG
TTGTTTGCCCCTCCCCCGTGCCTTCCTTGACCCTGGAAGGTGCCACTCCCACTGTCCTTTCCTAATAAAA
TGAGGAAATTGCATCGCATTGTCTGAGTAGGTGTCATTCTATTCTGGGGGGTGGGGTGGGGCAGGACAGC
AAGGGGGAGGATTGGGAAGACAATAGCAGGCATGCTGGGGATGCGGTGGGCTCTATGGCTTCTGAGGCGG
AAAGAACCAGCTGGGG
